>Addgene plasmid #122347 | pTV-mNanog-tdiRFP670-PEST | depositor full sequence | sequence record 233470 | pTV-mNanog-tdiRFP670-PEST sequence 7253 bps
CTAAATTGTAAGCGTTAATATTTTGTTAAAATTCGCGTTAAATTTTTGTTAAATCAGCTCATTTTTTAAC
CAATAGGCCGAAATCGGCAAAATCCCTTATAAATCAAAAGAATAGACCGAGATAGGGT
[37 nt withheld, positions 129-165]
AAAGAACGTGGACTCCAACGTCAAAGG
[49 nt withheld, positions 193-241]
T
[91 nt withheld, positions 243-333]
G
[124 nt withheld, positions 335-458]
CCCATTCGCCATTCAGGCTGCGCAACTGTTGGGAAGGGCGATCGGTGCGGGCCTCTTCGCTATTACGCCA
GCTGGCGAAAGGGGGATGTGCTGCAAGGCGATTAAGTTGGGTAACGCCAGGGTTTTCCCAGTCACGACGT
TGTAAAACGACGGCCAGTGAGCGCGCGTAATACGACTCACTATAGGGCGAATTGGGTACCGGGCCCCCCC
TCGACATTCTGTATGTCTTAGCTTGTTCGAATGTCCTGTCACTCTGCAGGTTAAGACCTGGTTTCAAAAC
CAAAGGATGAAGTGCAAGCGGTGGCAGAAAAACCAGTGGTTGAAGACTAGCAATGGTCTGATTCAGGTAA
CAAGATGTTTTCTCTGCTTTCCTTTTTCCCCCTCCATCTTACCATCTTATTTTATGTGTCTGTGCCGTGT
GTGTGTGTGTGTGTGTGTGTGTGGCTGACCTATGGCTGTTGGGTATGGATCCCAGATTTCCTGTAAGAGC
AGTCAGTGGCTCTGCCTTTGCTTCCCAGTGTCATCCTGATCCATCTATGTCCATTAGTCCTGTCCCTTTC
CCATCCCTCTTCCTCCACGCACTCTTTCTTGTGATCTTTGGTTCTTTGAGGCAGGCTCTCTCTATGTAGC
CCTGGCAGTCAGAGATCTGCCTGCCTAGTCTCAGGAGTGCTGGGGTTAACGGCCTGTGCGGCCATGCTAA
TCTTTTCAGTATTTCTGCAGTTTACATCTTTAGAGTCCCCTTTTCACTCATTGCATTAATCACCTCTTTC
AGAAGGGCTCAGCACCAGTGGAGTATCCCAGCATCCATTGCAGCTATCCCCAGGGCTATCTGGTGAACGC
ATCTGGAAGCCTTTCCATGTGGGGCAGCCAGACTTGGACCAACCCAACTTGGAGCAGCCAGACCTGGACC
AACCCAACTTGGAACAACCAGACCTGGACCAACCCAACTTGGAGCAGCCAGGCCTGGACCGCTCAGTCCT
GGAACGGCCAGCCTTGGAATGCTGCTCCGCTCCATAACTTCGGGGAGGACTTTCTGCAGCCTTACGTACA
GTTGCAGCAAAACTTCTCTGCCAGTGATTTGGAGGTGAATTTGGAAGCCACTAGGGAAAGCCATGCGCAT
TTTAGCACCCCACAAGCCTTGGAATTATTCCTGAACTACTCTGTGACTCCACCAGGTGAAATAGAGGGAA
GAGGTAGCCTGCTAACTTGCGGGGACGTAGAGGAAAATCCTGGTCCCATAACTTCGTATAGCATACATTA
TACGAAGTTATCAATGGGCCCAAAAAAGAAAAGAAAAGTTGAATTCATGGCCAGAAAAGTGGACCTGACC
AGTTGTGACCGAGAGCCGATACACATTCCTGGCTCTATCCAGCCATGTGGGTGTTTGCTGGCCTGCGATG
CCCAGGCAGTCAGGATTACTCGAATTACCGAAAATGCGGGTGCCTTCTTTGGCCGTGAAACGCCCCGTGT
CGGCGAACTCTTAGCCGATTATTTCGGAGAAACCGAGGCTCACGCACTTAGGAACGCACTGGCGCAATCA
AGCGATCCCAAACGCCCTGCTCTCATCTTTGGGTGGAGAGATGGACTGACAGGCCGTACTTTCGACATAA
GCCTTCACCGGCATGACGGAACCAGTATAATTGAGTTTGAACCGGCCGCCGCTGAGCAAGCAGACAACCC
CCTTCGCCTGACCAGACAAATTATCGCCCGCACTAAGGAGCTGAAATCGCTGGAAGAAATGGCCGCTCGT
GTTCCCAGGTATCTTCAGGCAATGCTGGGTTATCATAGGGTAATGCTCTACAGATTCGCCGACGATGGCT
CTGGTATGGTAATAGGGGAGGCCAAGCGATCCGACCTGGAGTCTTTTCTGGGGCAGCATTTCCCCGCATC
TCTAGTACCCCAGCAGGCAAGGCTTTTGTACCTCAAGAATGCCATCCGCGTGGTATCGGACTCCCGCGGT
ATTAGTAGCAGGATCGTTCCAGAACACGACGCCTCTGGAGCTGCGCTGGATCTGTCTTTCGCTCACCTCC
GATCTATCAGCCCTTGTCATTTAGAGTTTCTGCGAAATATGGGGGTCAGCGCAAGTATGTCCCTGAGCAT
AATAATCGATGGAACACTATGGGGCCTAATAATTTGCCATCATTACGAACCTAGAGCAGTACCAATGGCA
CAGCGAGTGGCCGCCGAAATGTTCGCCGATTTTTTGTCTCTTCATTTTACTGCCGCTCACCATCAGCGCG
GCCACGGGACTGGCTCGACAGGTTCTGGCAGTAGTGGGACTGCTTCATCAGAAGATAATAACATGGCCAT
GGCCAGAAAAGTGGACCTGACCAGTTGTGACCGAGAGCCGATACACATTCCTGGCTCTATCCAGCCATGT
GGGTGTTTGCTGGCCTGCGATGCCCAGGCAGTCAGGATTACTCGAATTACCGAAAATGCGGGTGCCTTCT
TTGGCCGTGAAACGCCCCGTGTCGGCGAACTCTTAGCCGATTATTTCGGAGAAACCGAGGCTCACGCACT
TAGGAACGCACTGGCGCAATCAAGCGATCCCAAACGCCCTGCTCTCATCTTTGGGTGGAGAGATGGACTG
ACAGGCCGTACTTTCGACATAAGCCTTCACCGGCATGACGGAACCAGTATAATTGAGTTTGAACCGGCCG
CCGCTGAGCAAGCAGACAACCCCCTTCGCCTGACCAGACAAATTATCGCCCGCACTAAGGAGCTGAAATC
GCTGGAAGAAATGGCCGCTCGTGTTCCCAGGTATCTTCAGGCAATGCTGGGTTATCATAGGGTAATGCTC
TACAGATTCGCCGACGATGGCTCTGGTATGGTAATAGGGGAGGCCAAGCGATCCGACCTGGAGTCTTTTC
TGGGGCAGCATTTCCCCGCATCTCTAGTACCCCAGCAGGCAAGGCTTTTGTACCTCAAGAATGCCATCCG
CGTGGTATCGGACTCCCGCGGTATTAGTAGCAGGATCGTTCCAGAACACGACGCCTCTGGAGCTGCGCTG
GATCTGTCTTTCGCTCACCTCCGATCTATCAGCCCTTGTCATTTAGAGTTTCTGCGAAATATGGGGGTCA
GCGCAAGTATGTCCCTGAGCATAATAATCGATGGAACACTATGGGGCCTAATAATTTGCCATCATTACGA
ACCTAGAGCAGTACCAATGGCACAGCGAGTGGCCGCCGAAATGTTCGCCGATTTTTTGTCTCTTCATTTT
ACTGCCGCTCACCATCAGCGCGGATCCGCGTTTAAACTCGAGTCTCACGGCTTCCCTCCCGAGGTGGAGG
AGCAGGCCGCCGGCACCCTGCCCATGAGCTGCGCCCAGGAGAGCGGCATGGATAGACACCCTGCTGCTTG
CGCCAGCGCCAGGATCAACGTCTTGAAGTTCCTATTCTCTAGAAAGTATAGGAACTTCTAGGACTTACGC
AACATCTGGGCTTAAAGTCAGGGCAAAGCCAGGTTCCTTCCTTCTTCCAAATATTTTCATATTTTTTTTA
AAGATTTATTTATTCATTATATGTAAGTACACTGTAGCTGTCTTCAGACACTCCAGAAGAGGGCGTCAGA
TCTTGTTACGTATGGTTGTGAGCCACCATGTGGTTGCTGGGATTTGAACTCCTGACCTTCGGAAGAGCAG
TCGGGTGCTCTTATCCACTGAGCCATCTCACCAGCCCCTGGTTTATTTTTTTAATTATTATTTGCTTTTT
GTTTATCAAGACAGGGTTTCTCTGCATAGCTCTAATTGTCTTTGAACTAGCTCTGCAGACCAGCCTGGCC
TTGAACTCAGAGATCTGCCCACTTATCTTTGCCTCCTGAATGCTGGGACCAAAGGTGGCATACCACCACA
CCTGGCATATATATTGTTTATTTCTATTTCTATTTTTATTGGTGCCAGAGCAAACCTAGGACTTAGAACA
TGCTGGGCACCAACTCAACTTCTGAGCTCTATTTACAACTTGGTGTGTTAGTGTATTTGTCTTAGTTCTG
AATTTGTCCTTTTTTTAGTGTTAACTCTAGGCTTTGGAGACAGTGAGGTGCATATACTCTCTCCTTCCCA
AGAATAAGTGCTTGAACACCCTTACCCACGCCCACCCACCCATGCTAGTCTTTTTTCTTAGAAGCGTGGG
TCTTGGTATACACTGTGTCATTTTGAGGGGTGAGGTTTAAAAGTATATACAAAGTATAACGATATGGTGG
CTACTCTCGAGGATGAGACAGAAGGACCAGGAGTTTGAGGGTAGCTCAGATATGCAATAAGTTCAAGGCC
AACCTGTACTATGTTTAAATAGTAAGACAGCATCTCGATAAAATAATAAAACTAAAGTCTCAACAAAATA
AAAGCTTTCACCTATTAAGGTGCTTGCTTGTCCTTGGAGTCCCCCAAGAGTAACTGCTATGTTAATATCT
GTAGAAAGATGTTTATATTTGACTGTACCATGATGAACCGATGCCAGCTGGACTAGTTTAAACAAAATAA
AACACTAATTTTACCTTTAGTGGTCTTATCTTTTGTCCAGTGGGGTCAATATACTTTTTATTTTGGTATG
TGAAGGGGAGGGTCTTAACCGAGGCCGCCACCGCGGTGGAGCTCCAGCTTTTGTTCCCTTTAGTGAGGGT
TAATTGCGCGCTTGGCGTAATCATGGTCATAGCTGTTTCCTGTGTGAAATTGTTATCCGCTCACAATTCC
ACACAACATACGAGCCGGAAGCATAAAGTGTAAAGCCTGGGGTGCCTAATGAGTGAGCTAACTCACATTA
ATTGCGTTGCGCTCACTGCCCGCTTTCCAGTCGGGAAACCTGTCGTGCCAGCTGCATTAATGAATCGGCC
AACGCGCGGGGAGAGGCGGTTTGCGTATTGGGCGCTCTTCCGCTTCCTCGCTCACTGACTCGCTGCGCTC
GGTCGTTCGGCTGCGGCGAGCGGTATCAGCTCACTCAAAGGCGGTAATACGGTTATCCACAGAATCAGGG
GATAACGCAGGAAAGAACATGTGAGCAAAAGGCCAGCAAAAGGCCAGGAACCGTAAAAAGGCCGCGTTGC
TGGCGTTTTTCCATAGGCTCCGCCCCCCTGACGAGCATCACAAAAATCGACGCTCAAGTCAGAGGTGGCG
AAACCCGACAGGACTATAAAGATACCAGGCGTTTCCCCCTGGAAGCTCCCTCGTGCGCTCTCCTGTTCCG
ACCCTGCCGCTTACCGGATACCTGTCCGCCTTTCTCCCTTCGGGAAGCGTGGCGCTTTCTCATAGCTCAC
GCTGTAGGTATCTCAGTTCGGTGTAGGTCGTTCGCTCCAAGCTGGGCTGTGTGCACGAACCCCCCGTTCA
GCCCGACCGCTGCGCCTTATCCGGTAACTATCGTCTTGAGTCCAACCCGGTAAGACACGACTTATCGCCA
CTGGCAGCAGCCACTGGTAACAGGATTAGCAGAGCGAGGTATGTAGGCGGTGCTACAGAGTTCTTGAAGT
GGTGGCCTAACTACGGCTACACTAGAAGGACAGTATTTGGTATCTGCGCTCTGCTGAAGCCAGTTACCTT
CGGAAAAAGAGTTGGTAGCTCTTGATCCGGCAAACAAACCACCGCTGGTAGCGGTGGTTTTTTTGTTTGC
AAGCAGCAGATTACGCGCAGAAAAAAAGGATCTCAAGAAGATCCTTTGATCTTTTCTACGGGGTCTGACG
CTCAGTGGAACGAAAACTCACGTTAAGGGATTTTGGTCATGAGATTATCAAAAAGGATCTTCACCTAGAT
CCTTTTAAATTAAAAATGAAGTTTTAAATCAATCTAAAGTATATATGAGTAAACTTGGTCTGACAGTTAC
CAATGCTTAATCAGTGAGGCACCTATCTCAGCGATCTGTCTATTTCGTTCATCCATAGTTGCCTGACTCC
CCGTCGTGTAGATAACTACGATACGGGAGGGCTTACCATCTGGCCCCAGTGCTGCAATGATACCGCGGCT
GCCACGCTCACCGGCTCCAGATTTATCAGCAATAAACCAGCCAGCCGGAAGGGCCGAGCGCAGAAGTGGT
CCTGCAACTTTATCCGCCTCCATCCAGTCTATTAATTGTTGCCGGGAAGCTAGAGTAAGTAGTTCGCCAG
TTAATAGTTTGCGCAACGTTGTTGCCATTGCTACAGGCATCGTGGTGTCACGCTCGTCGTTTGGTATGGC
TTCATTCAGCTCCGGTTCCCAACGATCAAGGCGAGTTACATGATCCCCCATGTTGTGCAAAAAAGCGGTT
AGCTCCTTCGGTCCTCCGATCGTTGTCAGAAGTAAGTTGGCCGCAGTGTTATCACTCATGGTTATGGCAG
CACTGCATAATTCTCTTACTGTCATGCCATCCGTAAGATGCTTTTCTGTGACTGGTGAGTACTCAACCAA
GTCATTCTGAGAATAGTGTATGCGGCGACCGAGTTGCTCTTGCCCGGCGTCAATACGGGATAATACCGCG
CCACATAGCAGAACTTTAAAAGTGCTCATCATTGGAAAACGTTCTTCGGGGCGAAAACTCTCAAGGATCT
TACCGCTGTTGAGATCCAGTTCGATGTAACCCACTCGTGCACCCAACTGATCTTCAGCATCTTTTACTTT
CACCAGCGTTTCTGGGTGAGCAAAAACAGGAAGGCAAAATGCCGCAAAAAAGGGAATAAGGGCGACACGG
AAATGTTGAATACTCATACTCTTCCTTTTTCAATATTATTGAAGCATTTATCAGGGTTATTGTCTCATGA
GCGGATACATATTTGAATGTATTTAGAAAAATAAACAAATAGGGGTTCCGCGCACATTTCCCCGAAAAGT
GCCAC
Features (pLannotate 1.2.2; 20 found; start..end, strand, type, name):
     30..458     -  rep_origin     f1 ori (sequence partly withheld): f1 bacteriophage origin of replication; arrow indicates direction of (+) strand synthesis
    463..618     -  CDS            lacZα (fragment): LacZα fragment of β-galactosidase; lacZ fragment
    626..644     +  promoter       T7 promoter: promoter for bacteriophage T7 RNA polymerase
    653..672     -  misc_feature   MCS (fragment): pBluescript multiple cloning site
    715..1641    +  CDS            Nanog: NANOG_MOUSE - Also known as Ecat4, Enk. Experimental evidence at protein level: Swiss-Prot protein existence level 1. Transcription regulator involved in inner cell mass and embryonic stem (ES) cells proliferation and self-renewal (PubMed:25825768). Imposes pluripotency on ES cells and prevents their differentiation towards extraembryonic endoderm and trophectoderm lineages. Blocks bone morphogenetic protein-induced mesoderm differentiation of ES cells by physically interacting with SMAD1 and interfering with the recruitment of coactivators to the active SMAD transcriptional complexes. Acts as
   1696..1729    +  protein_bind   loxP: Cre-mediated recombination occurs in the 8-bp core sequence (GCATACAT). Cre recombinase
   1765..2697    +  CDS            iRFP670: iRFP670 is a basic (constitutively fluorescent) near ir fluorescent protein published in 2013, derived from Rhodopseudomonas palustris CGA009. It has low acid sensitivity. It requires the cofactor biliverdin for fluorescence.
   2698..2775    +  CDS            TDsmURFP (fragment): TDsmURFP is a basic (constitutively fluorescent) near ir fluorescent protein published in 2016, derived from Trichodesmium erythraeum IMS101. It requires the cofactor biliverdin for fluorescence.
   2767..3699    +  CDS            iRFP670: iRFP670 is a basic (constitutively fluorescent) near ir fluorescent protein published in 2013, derived from Rhodopseudomonas palustris CGA009. It has low acid sensitivity. It requires the cofactor biliverdin for fluorescence.
   3721..3840    +  CDS            hPEST: PEST degradation sequence from mouse ornithine decarboxylase human codon-optimized
   3843..3876    +  protein_bind   FRT (minimal): supports FLP-mediated excision but not integration (Turan and Bode, 2011) FLP recombinase from the Saccharomyces cerevisiae 2μ plasmid
   5031..5052    -  misc_feature   MCS (fragment): pBluescript multiple cloning site
   5065..5083    -  promoter       T3 promoter: promoter for bacteriophage T3 RNA polymerase
   5128..5144    -  protein_bind   lac operator: The lac repressor binds to the lac operator to inhibit transcription in E. coli. This inhibition can be relieved by adding lactose or isopropyl-β-D-thiogalactopyranoside (IPTG). lac repressor encoded by lacI
   5152..5182    -  promoter       lac promoter: promoter for the E. coli lac operon
   5197..5218    -  protein_bind   CAP binding site: CAP binding activates transcription in the presence of cAMP. E. coli catabolite activator protein
   5231..5323    -  CDS            lacI (fragment): lac repressor; lacI; The lac repressor binds to the lac operator to inhibit transcription in E. coli. This inhibition can be relieved by adding lactose or isopropyl-β-D-thiogalactopyranoside (IPTG).
   5506..6094    -  rep_origin     ori: high-copy-number ColE1/pMB1/pBR322/pUC origin of replication
   6265..7125    -  CDS            AmpR: β-lactamase; bla; confers resistance to ampicillin, carbenicillin, and related antibiotics
   7126..7230    -  promoter       AmpR promoter: bla
