>Addgene plasmid #122347 | pTV-mNanog-tdiRFP670-PEST | addgene full sequence | sequence record 238828 | Addgene NGS Result
CTAAATTGTAAGCGTTAATATTTTGTTAAAATTCGCGTTAAATTTTTGTTAAATCAGCTCATTTTTTAAC
CAATAGGCCGAAATCGGCAAAATCCCTTATAAATCAAAAGAATAGACCGAGATAGGGT
[37 nt withheld, positions 129-165]
AAAGAACGTGGACTCCAACGTCAAAGG
[49 nt withheld, positions 193-241]
T
[91 nt withheld, positions 243-333]
G
[124 nt withheld, positions 335-458]
CCCATTCGCCATTCAGGCTGCGCAACTGTTGGGAAGGGCGATCGGTGCGGGCCTCTTCGCTATTACGCCA
GCTGGCGAAAGGGGGATGTGCTGCAAGGCGATTAAGTTGGGTAACGCCAGGGTTTTCCCAGTCACGACGT
TGTAAAACGACGGCCAGTGAGCGCGCGTAATACGACTCACTATAGGGCGAATTGGGTACCGGGCCCCCCC
TCGACATTCTGTATGTCTTAGCTTGTTCGAATGTCCTGTCACTCTGCAGGTTAAGACCTGGTTTCAAAAC
CAAAGGATGAAGTGCAAGCGGTGGCAGAAAAACCAGTGGTTGAAGACTAGCAATGGTCTGATTCAGGTAA
CAAGATGTTTTCTCTGCTTTCCTTTTTCCCCCTCCATCTTACCATCTTATTTTATGTGTCTGTGCCGTGT
GTGTGTGTGTGTGTGTGTGGCTGACCTATGGCTGTTGGGTATGGATCCCAGATTTCCTGTAAGAGCAGTC
AGTGGCTCTGCCTTTGCTTCCCAGTGTCATCCTGATCCATCTATGTCCATTAGTCCTGTCCCTTTCCCAT
CCCTCTTCCTCCACGCACTCTTTCTTGTGATCTTTGGTTCTTTGAGGCAGGCTCTCTCTATGTAGCCCTG
GCAGTCAGAGATCTGCCTGCCTAGTCTCAGGAGTGCTGGGGTTAACGGCCTGTGCGGCCATGCTAATCTT
TTCAGTATTTCTGCAGTTTACATCTTTAGAGTCCCCTTTTCACTCATTGCATTAATCACCTCTTTCAGAA
GGGCTCAGCACCAGTGGAGTATCCCAGCATCCATTGCAGCTATCCCCAGGGCTATCTGGTGAACGCATCT
GGAAGCCTTTCCATGTGGGGCAGCCAGACTTGGACCAACCCAACTTGGAGCAGCCAGACCTGGACCAACC
CAACTTGGAACAACCAGACCTGGACCAACCCAACTTGGAGCAGCCAGGCCTGGACCGCTCAGTCCTGGAA
CGGCCAGCCTTGGAATGCTGCTCCGCTCCATAACTTCGGGGAGGACTTTCTGCAGCCTTACGTACAGTTG
CAGCAAAACTTCTCTGCCAGTGATTTGGAGGTGAATTTGGAAGCCACTAGGGAAAGCCATGCGCATTTTA
GCACCCCACAAGCCTTGGAATTATTCCTGAACTACTCTGTGACTCCACCAGGTGAAATAGAGGGAAGAGG
TAGCCTGCTAACTTGCGGGGACGTAGAGGAAAATCCTGGTCCCATAACTTCGTATAGCATACATTATACG
AAGTTATCAATGGGCCCAAAAAAGAAAAGAAAAGTTGAATTCATGGCCAGAAAAGTGGACCTGACCAGTT
GTGACCGAGAGCCGATACACATTCCTGGCTCTATCCAGCCATGTGGGTGTTTGCTGGCCTGCGATGCCCA
GGCAGTCAGGATTACTCGAATTACCGAAAATGCGGGTGCCTTCTTTGGCCGTGAAACGCCCCGTGTCGGC
GAACTCTTAGCCGATTATTTCGGAGAAACCGAGGCTCACGCACTTAGGAACGCACTGGCGCAATCAAGCG
ATCCCAAACGCCCTGCTCTCATCTTTGGGTGGAGAGATGGACTGACAGGCCGTACTTTCGACATAAGCCT
TCACCGGCATGACGGAACCAGTATAATTGAGTTTGAACCGGCCGCCGCTGAGCAAGCAGACAACCCCCTT
CGCCTGACCAGACAAATTATCGCCCGCACTAAGGAGCTGAAATCGCTGGAAGAAATGGCCGCTCGTGTTC
CCAGGTATCTTCAGGCAATGCTGGGTTATCATAGGGTAATGCTCTACAGATTCGCCGACGATGGCTCTGG
TATGGTAATAGGGGAGGCCAAGCGATCCGACCTGGAGTCTTTTCTGGGGCAGCATTTCCCCGCATCTCTA
GTACCCCAGCAGGCAAGGCTTTTGTACCTCAAGAATGCCATCCGCGTGGTATCGGACTCCCGCGGTATTA
GTAGCAGGATCGTTCCAGAACACGACGCCTCTGGAGCTGCGCTGGATCTGTCTTTCGCTCACCTCCGATC
TATCAGCCCTTGTCATTTAGAGTTTCTGCGAAATATGGGGGTCAGCGCAAGTATGTCCCTGAGCATAATA
ATCGATGGAACACTATGGGGCCTAATAATTTGCCATCATTACGAACCTAGAGCAGTACCAATGGCACAGC
GAGTGGCCGCCGAAATGTTCGCCGATTTTTTGTCTCTTCATTTTACTGCCGCTCACCATCAGCGCGGCCA
CGGGACTGGCTCGACAGGTTCTGGCAGTAGTGGGACTGCTTCATCAGAAAATAATAACATGGCCATGGCC
AGAAAAGTGGACCTGACCAGTTGTGACCGAGAGCCGATACACATTCCTGGCTCTATCCAGCCATGTGGGT
GTTTGCTGGCCTGCGATGCCCAGGCAGTCAGGATTACTCGAATTACCGAAAATGCGGGTGCCTTCTTTGG
CCGTGAAACGCCCCGTGTCGGCGAACTCTTAGCCGATTATTTCGGAGAAACCGAGGCTCACGCACTTAGG
AACGCACTGGCGCAATCAAGCGATCCCAAACGCCCTGCTCTCATCTTTGGGTGGAGAGATGGACTGACAG
GCCGTACTTTCGACATAAGCCTTCACCGGCATGACGGAACCAGTATAATTGAGTTTGAACCGGCCGCCGC
TGAGCAAGCAGACAACCCCCTTCGCCTGACCAGACAAATTATCGCCCGCACTAAGGAGCTGAAATCGCTG
GAAGAAATGGCCGCTCGTGTTCCCAGGTATCTTCAGGCAATGCTGGGTTATCATAGGGTAATGCTCTACA
GATTCGCCGACGATGGCTCTGGTATGGTAATAGGGGAGGCCAAGCGATCCGACCTGGAGTCTTTTCTGGG
GCAGCATTTCCCCGCATCTCTAGTACCCCAGCAGGCAAGGCTTTTGTACCTCAAGAATGCCATCCGCGTG
GTATCGGACTCCCGCGGTATTAGTAGCAGGATCGTTCCAGAACACGACGCCTCTGGAGCTGCGCTGGATC
TGTCTTTCGCTCACCTCCGATCTATCAGCCCTTGTCATTTAGAGTTTCTGCGAAATATGGGGGTCAGCGC
AAGTATGTCCCTGAGCATAATAATCGATGGAACACTATGGGGCCTAATAATTTGCCATCATTACGAACCT
AGAGCAGTACCAATGGCACAGCGAGTGGCCGCCGAAATGTTCGCCGATTTTTTGTCTCTTCATTTTACTG
CCGCTCACCATCAGCGCGGATCCGCGTTTAAACTCGAGTCTCACGGCTTCCCTCCCGAGGTGGAGGAGCA
GGCCGCCGGCACCCTGCCCATGAGCTGCGCCCAGGAGAGCGGCATGGATAGACACCCTGCTGCTTGCGCC
AGCGCCAGGATCAACGTCTTGAAGTTCCTATTCTCTAGAAAGTATAGGAACTTCTAGGACTTACGCAACA
TCTGGGCTTAAAGTCAGGGCAAAGCCAGGTTCCTTCCTTCTTCCAAATATTTTCATATTTTTTTTAAAGA
TTTATTTATTCATTATATGTAAGTACACTGTAGCTGTCTTCAGACACTCCAGAAGAGGGCGTCAGATCTT
GTTACGTATGGTTGTGAGCCACCATGTGGTTGCTGGGATTTGAACTCCTGACCTTCGGAAGAGCAGTCGG
GTGCTCTTATCCACTGAGCCATCTCACCAGCCCCTGGTTTATTTTTTTAATTATTATTTGCTTTTTGTTT
ATCAAGACAGGGTTTCTCTGCATAGCTCTAATTGTCTTTGAACTAGCTCTGCAGACCAGCCTGGCCTTGA
ACTCAGAGATCTGCCCACTTATCTTTGCCTCCTGAATGCTGGGACCAAAGGTGGCATACCACCACACCTG
GCATATATATTGTTTATTTCTATTTCTATTTTTATTGGTGCCAGAGCAAACCTAGGACTTAGAACATGCT
GGGCACCAACTCAACTTCTGAGCTCTATTTACAACTTGGTGTGTTAGTGTATTTGTCTTAGTTCTGAATT
TGTCCTTTTTTTAGTGTTAACTCTAGGCTTTGGAGACAGTGAGGTGCATATACTCTCTCCTTCCCAAGAA
TAAGTGCTTGAACACCCTTACCCACGCCCACCCACCCATGCTAGTCTTTTTTCTTAGAAGCGTGGGTCTT
GGTATACACTGTGTCATTTTGAGGGGTGAGGTTTAAAAGTATATACAAAGTATAACGATATGGTGGCTAC
TCTCGAGGATGAGACAGAAGGACCAGGAGTTTGAGGGTAGCTCAGATATGCAATAAGTTCAAGGCCAACC
TGTACTATGTTTAAATAGTAAGACAGCATCTCGATAAAATAATAAAACTAAAGTCTCAACAAAATAAAAG
CTTTCACCTATTAAGGTGCTTGCTTGTCCTTGGAGTCCCCCAAGAGTAACTGCTATGTTAATATCTGTAG
AAAGATGTTTATATTTGACTGTACCATGATGAACCGATGCCAGCTGGACTAGTTTAAACAAAATAAAACA
CTAATTTTACCTTTAGTGGTCTTATCTTTTGTCCAGTGGGGTCAATATACTTTTTATTTTGGTATGTGAA
GGGGAGGGTCTTAACCGAGGCCGCCACCGCGGTGGAGCTCCAGCTTTTGTTCCCTTTAGTGAGGGTTAAT
TGCGCGCTTGGCGTAATCATGGTCATAGCTGTTTCCTGTGTGAAATTGTTATCCGCTCACAATTCCACAC
AACATACGAGCCGGAAGCATAAAGTGTAAAGCCTGGGGTGCCTAATGAGTGAGCTAACTCACATTAATTG
CGTTGCGCTCACTGCCCGCTTTCCAGTCGGGAAACCTGTCGTGCCAGTTGCATTAATGAATCGGCCAACG
CGCGGGGAGAGGCGGTTTGCGTATTGGGCGCTCTTCCGCTTCCTCGCTCACTGACTCGCTGCGCTCGGTC
GTTCGGCTGCGGCGAGCGGTATCAGCTCACTCAAAGGCGGTAATACGGTTATCCACAGAATCAGGGGATA
ACGCAGGAAAGAACATGTGAGCAAAAGGCCAGCAAAAGGCCAGGAACCGTAAAAAGGCCGCGTTGCTGGC
GTTTTTCCATAGGCTCCGCCCCCCTGACGAGCATCACAAAAATCGACGCTCAAGTCAGAGGTGGCGAAAC
CCGACAGGACTATAAAGATACCAGGCGTTTCCCCCTGGAAGCTCCCTCGTGCGCTCTCCTGTTCCGACCC
TGCCGCTTACCGGATACCTGTCCGCCTTTCTCCCTTCGGGAAGCGTGGCGCTTTCTCATAGCTCACGCTG
TAGGTATCTCAGTTCGGTGTAGGTCGTTCGCTCCAAGCTGGGCTGTGTGCACGAACCCCCCGTTCAGCCC
GACCGCTGCGCCTTATCCGGTAACTATCGTCTTGAGTCCAACCCGGTAAGACACGACTTATCACCACTGG
CAGCAGCCACTGGTAACAGGATTAGCAGAGCGAGGTATGTAGGCGGTGCTACAGAGTTCTTGAAGTGGTG
GCCTAACTACGGCTACACTAGAAGAACAGTATTTGGTATCTGCGCTCTGCTGAAGCCAGTTACCTTCGGA
AAAAGAGTTGGTAGCTCTTGATCCGGCAAACAAACCACCGCTGGTAGCGGTGGTTTTTTTGTTTGCAAGC
AGCAGATTACGCGCAGAAAAAAAGGATCTCAAGAAGATCCTTTGATCTTTTCTACGGGGTCTGACGCTCA
GTGGAACGAAAACTCACGTTAAGGGATTTTGGTCATGAGATTATCAAAAAGGATCTTCACCTAGATCCTT
TTAAATTAAAAATGAAGTTTTAAATCAATCTAAAGTATATATGAGTAAACTTGGTCTGACAGTTACCAAT
GCTTAATCAGTGAGGCACCTATCTCAGCGATCTGTCTATTTCGTTCATCCATAGTTGCCTGACTCCCCGT
CGTGTAGATAACTACGATACGGGAGGGCTTACCATCTGGCCCCAGTGCTGCAATGATACCGCGGCTGCCA
CGCTCACCGGCTCCAGATTTATCAGCAATAAACCAGCCAGCCGGAAGGGCCGAGCGCAGAAGTGGTCCTG
CAACTTTATCCGCCTCCATCCAGTCTATTAATTGTTGCCGGGAAGCTAGAGTAAGTAGTTCGCCAGTTAA
TAGTTTGCGCAACGTTGTTGCCATTGCTACAGGCATCGTGGTGTCACGCTCGTCGTTTGGTATGGCTTCA
TTCAGCTCCGGTTCCCAACGATCAAGGCGAGTTACATGATCCCCCATGTTGTGCAAAAAAGCGGTTAGCT
CCTTCGGTCCTCCGATCGTTGTCAGAAGTAAGTTGGCCGCAGTGTTATCACTCATGGTTATGGCAGCACT
GCATAATTCTCTTACTGTCATGCCATCCGTAAGATGCTTTTCTGTGACTGGTGAGTACTCAACCAAGTCA
TTCTGAGAATAGTGTATGCGGCGACCGAGTTGCTCTTGCCCGGCGTCAATACGGGATAATACCGCGCCAC
ATAGCAGAACTTTAAAAGTGCTCATCATTGGAAAACGTTCTTCGGGGCGAAAACTCTCAAGGATCTTACC
GCTGTTGAGATCCAGTTCGATGTAACCCACTCGTGCACCCAACTGATCTTCAGCATCTTTTACTTTCACC
AGCGTTTCTGGGTGAGCAAAAACAGGAAGGCAAAATGCCGCAAAAAAGGGAATAAGGGCGACACGGAAAT
GTTGAATACTCATACTCTTCCTTTTTCAATATTATTGAAGCATTTATCAGGGTTATTGTCTCATGAGCGG
ATACATATTTGAATGTATTTAGAAAAATAAACAAATAGGGGTTCCGCGCACATTTCCCCGAAAAGTGCCA
C
Features (pLannotate 1.2.2; 21 found; start..end, strand, type, name):
     30..458     -  rep_origin     f1 ori (sequence partly withheld): f1 bacteriophage origin of replication; arrow indicates direction of (+) strand synthesis
    463..618     -  CDS            lacZα (fragment): LacZα fragment of β-galactosidase; lacZ fragment
    626..644     +  promoter       T7 promoter: promoter for bacteriophage T7 RNA polymerase
    653..672     -  misc_feature   MCS (fragment): pBluescript multiple cloning site
    715..870     +  CDS            NANOG (fragment): NANOG_HUMAN - Experimental evidence at protein level: Swiss-Prot protein existence level 1. Transcription regulator involved in inner cell mass and embryonic stem (ES) cells proliferation and self-renewal. Imposes pluripotency on ES cells and prevents their differentiation towards extraembryonic endoderm and trophectoderm lineages. Blocks bone morphogenetic protein-induced mesoderm differentiation of ES cells by physically interacting with SMAD1 and interfering with the recruitment of coactivators to the active SMAD transcriptional complexes. Acts as a transcriptional activator or repressor. B
   1212..1637    +  CDS            Nanog (fragment): NANOG_MOUSE - Also known as Ecat4, Enk. Experimental evidence at protein level: Swiss-Prot protein existence level 1. Transcription regulator involved in inner cell mass and embryonic stem (ES) cells proliferation and self-renewal (PubMed:25825768). Imposes pluripotency on ES cells and prevents their differentiation towards extraembryonic endoderm and trophectoderm lineages. Blocks bone morphogenetic protein-induced mesoderm differentiation of ES cells by physically interacting with SMAD1 and interfering with the recruitment of coactivators to the active SMAD transcriptional complexes. Acts as
   1692..1725    +  protein_bind   loxP: Cre-mediated recombination occurs in the 8-bp core sequence (GCATACAT). Cre recombinase
   1761..2693    +  CDS            iRFP670: iRFP670 is a basic (constitutively fluorescent) near ir fluorescent protein published in 2013, derived from Rhodopseudomonas palustris CGA009. It has low acid sensitivity. It requires the cofactor biliverdin for fluorescence.
   2694..2771    +  CDS            TDsmURFP (fragment): TDsmURFP is a basic (constitutively fluorescent) near ir fluorescent protein published in 2016, derived from Trichodesmium erythraeum IMS101. It requires the cofactor biliverdin for fluorescence.
   2763..3695    +  CDS            iRFP670: iRFP670 is a basic (constitutively fluorescent) near ir fluorescent protein published in 2013, derived from Rhodopseudomonas palustris CGA009. It has low acid sensitivity. It requires the cofactor biliverdin for fluorescence.
   3717..3836    +  CDS            hPEST: PEST degradation sequence from mouse ornithine decarboxylase human codon-optimized
   3839..3872    +  protein_bind   FRT (minimal): supports FLP-mediated excision but not integration (Turan and Bode, 2011) FLP recombinase from the Saccharomyces cerevisiae 2μ plasmid
   5027..5048    -  misc_feature   MCS (fragment): pBluescript multiple cloning site
   5061..5079    -  promoter       T3 promoter: promoter for bacteriophage T3 RNA polymerase
   5124..5140    -  protein_bind   lac operator: The lac repressor binds to the lac operator to inhibit transcription in E. coli. This inhibition can be relieved by adding lactose or isopropyl-β-D-thiogalactopyranoside (IPTG). lac repressor encoded by lacI
   5148..5178    -  promoter       lac promoter: promoter for the E. coli lac operon
   5193..5214    -  protein_bind   CAP binding site: CAP binding activates transcription in the presence of cAMP. E. coli catabolite activator protein
   5227..5319    -  CDS            lacI (fragment): lac repressor; lacI; The lac repressor binds to the lac operator to inhibit transcription in E. coli. This inhibition can be relieved by adding lactose or isopropyl-β-D-thiogalactopyranoside (IPTG).
   5502..6090    -  rep_origin     ori: high-copy-number ColE1/pMB1/pBR322/pUC origin of replication
   6261..7121    -  CDS            AmpR: β-lactamase; bla; confers resistance to ampicillin, carbenicillin, and related antibiotics
   7122..7226    -  promoter       AmpR promoter: bla
