[The description below was written by a language model from this plasmid's Addgene catalogue record and pLannotate feature annotations shown in this document.]
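Description:
pTV-mNanog-tdiRFP670-PEST is a mouse gene-targeting (knock-in donor) plasmid built on a pBluescript-type pBSK backbone. It is maintained in E. coli through a high-copy ColE1/pUC origin and selected with ampicillin via the bla gene. The backbone also retains an f1 origin, remnants of the lacZα/lac promoter region, and flanking T7 and T3 promoters on either side of the cloning site. The roughly 4.4 kb insert was assembled by Gibson cloning.

The payload is designed to place a 2A-tdiRFP670-PEST cassette immediately upstream of the stop codon of the endogenous mouse Nanog gene. The 5′ homology arm carries the Nanog coding region. It is followed by a loxP site, two tandem copies of the near-infrared, biliverdin-dependent fluorescent protein iRFP670 joined by a short linker (annotated by similarity as a TDsmURFP fragment), a PEST degradation sequence derived from mouse ornithine decarboxylase, and a minimal FRT site. An unannotated stretch of about 1.1 kb downstream of the FRT site presumably corresponds to the 3′ homology arm. The 2A peptide named in the catalogue entry is not annotated in the feature tables. No mammalian promoter or selection cassette is annotated either, and the role of the single loxP and FRT sites is not stated.

After homologous recombination, the reporter would be transcribed from the native Nanog promoter and separated from Nanog protein by the 2A element. The PEST signal shortens reporter half-life so that fluorescence follows current expression more closely. The associated work concerns transcriptional bursting kinetics in mouse embryonic stem cells. The depositor sequence and the sequencing-derived record differ by only a few bases and have essentially the same feature layout.
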