Addgene plasmid #122347: pTV-mNanog-tdiRFP670-PEST
Purpose: Targeting vector for mouse Nanog to insert 2A-tdiRFP670-PEST into immediately upstream of stop codon.
Depositing lab: Hiroshi Ochiai. Depositing organization: Hiroshima University. Publication: Genome-wide kinetic properties of transcriptional bursting in mouse embryonic stem cells. Ochiai H, Hayashi T, Umeda M, Yoshimura M, Harada A, Shimizu Y, Nakano K, Saitoh N, Liu Z, Yamamoto T, Okamura T, Ohkawa Y, Kimura H, Nikaido I. Sci Adv. 2020 Jun 17;6(25):eaaz6699. doi: 10.1126/sciadv.aaz6699. eCollection 2020 Jun. PubMed 32596448.
Backbone
  Vector backbone: pBSK
  Backbone size w/o insert (bp): 2850
  Total vector size (bp): 7253
  Vector type: Mouse Targeting
Growth in bacteria
  Bacterial resistance: Ampicillin, 100 μg/mL
  Growth temperature: 37°C
  Growth strain: DH5alpha
  Copy number: High Copy
Gene/Insert
  Gene/Insert name: 2A-tdiRFP-PEST with homology arms for mouse Nanog
  Species: Synthetic
  Insert size (bp): 4403
  Cloning method: Gibson Cloning
  Sequencing primers: 5′ M13-fwr; 3′ M13-rev
Terms and licenses: Academic/Nonprofit Terms; Industry Terms: Not Available to Industry
How to cite: pTV-mNanog-tdiRFP670-PEST was a gift from Hiroshi Ochiai (Addgene plasmid # 122347 ; http://n2t.net/addgene:122347 ; RRID:Addgene_122347)
